Addgene plasmid #85911: AB.pCCL.sin.cPPT.GFP.miR-589-5p.sensor.PGK.dNGFR.WPRE
Purpose: Sensor Plasmid
Depositing lab: Brian Brown. Depositing organization: Icahn School of Medicine at Mount Sinai. Publication: High-throughput assessment of microRNA activity and function using microRNA sensor and decoy libraries. Mullokandov G, Baccarini A, Ruzo A, Jayaprakash AD, Tung N, Israelow B, Evans MJ, Sachidanandam R, Brown BD. Nat Methods. 2012 Jul 1;9(8):840-6. doi: 10.1038/nmeth.2078. PubMed 22751203.
Backbone
  Vector backbone: AB.pCCL.sin.cPPT.GFP.PGK.dNGFR.WPRE
  Backbone size w/o insert (bp): 9309
  Total vector size (bp): 9480
  Vector type: Lentiviral
  Selectable markers: eGFP , NGFR
Growth in bacteria
  Bacterial resistance: Ampicillin, 100 μg/mL
  Growth temperature: 37°C
  Growth strain: NEB Stable
  Copy number: High Copy
Gene/Insert
  Gene/Insert name: miR-589-5p Sensor
  Species: H. sapiens (human)
  Insert size (bp): 171
  Entrez Gene: MIR589 (a.k.a. MIRN589, hsa-mir-589, mir-589)
  Promoter: PGK
  Cloning method: Restriction Enzyme; 5′ cloning site NheI (not destroyed); 3′ cloning site AgeI (not destroyed)
  Sequencing primers: 5′ AACAGACATACAAACTAAAG
Terms and licenses: Academic/Nonprofit Terms; Industry Terms: Not Available to Industry
How to cite: AB.pCCL.sin.cPPT.GFP.miR-589-5p.sensor.PGK.dNGFR.WPRE was a gift from Brian Brown (Addgene plasmid # 85911 ; http://n2t.net/addgene:85911 ; RRID:Addgene_85911)
