[The description below was written by a language model from this plasmid's Addgene catalogue record and pLannotate feature annotations shown in this document.]
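Description:
AB.pCCL.sin.cPPT.GFP.miR-589-5p.sensor.PGK.dNGFR.WPRE is a self-inactivating, third-generation-style HIV-1 lentiviral transfer plasmid that reports the activity of human miR-589-5p in transduced cells. It is propagated in E. coli through a high-copy ColE1/pUC origin with ampicillin resistance, and also carries f1 and SV40 origins. The viral genome is transcribed from a CMV enhancer/promoter fused to a truncated 5' LTR. It contains the Ψ packaging signal with a partial gag sequence, the RRE for Rev-dependent export, the cPPT/CTS, a WPRE, and a ΔU3 3' LTR that silences LTR promoter activity after integration.

The payload is a bidirectional expression unit. The human PGK promoter drives a truncated NGFR (dNGFR) in one direction, followed by the WPRE. A minimal CMV promoter placed back-to-back with PGK drives EGFP in the opposite direction, ending at an SV40 polyadenylation signal. The catalogue lists only PGK as the promoter, but the feature table shows this divergent arrangement. The 171 bp miR-589-5p sensor insert, cloned between NheI and AgeI, is not annotated as a feature. It most likely lies in the unannotated stretch between the EGFP coding sequence and its poly(A) signal, though the record does not give its composition.

In sensor designs of this type, microRNA target sites in the reporter's 3' UTR cause GFP to fall when the cognate microRNA is active. The co-expressed dNGFR surface marker is unaffected and serves as an internal reference for transduction and expression level. The GFP-to-NGFR ratio, typically read by flow cytometry, therefore indicates miR-589-5p activity. The sequenced record (9,464 nt) is slightly shorter than the catalogued total size of 9,480 bp.
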