Features (pLannotate 1.2.2; 34 found; start..end, strand, type, name):
      1..720     +  CDS            EGFP: the original enhanced GFP (Yang et al., 1996) mammalian codon-optimized
    950..969     +  misc_feature   MCS (fragment): pBluescript multiple cloning site
    997..1131    -  polyA_signal   SV40 poly(A) signal: SV40 polyadenylation signal
   1154..1238    -  CDS            large T antigen (fragment): large T antigen from SV40 (simian virus 40)
   1268..1385    -  misc_feature   cPPT/CTS: central polypurine tract and central termination sequence of HIV-1
   1404..1504    -  CDS            Rev (fragment): human immunodeficiency virus 1 (HIV-1) Rev protein; rev; enhances nuclear export of unspliced and incompletely spliced viral mRNAs
   1881..2114    -  misc_feature   RRE: The Rev response element (RRE) of HIV-1 allows for Rev-dependent mRNA export from the nucleus to the cytoplasm.
   2260..2623    -  CDS            HIV-1 gag (fragment): gag protein from human immunodeficiency virus 1; gag
   2607..2732    -  misc_feature   HIV-1 Ψ: packaging signal of human immunodeficiency virus type 1
   2779..2959    -  LTR            5' LTR (truncated): truncated 5' long terminal repeat (LTR) from HIV-1
   2974..3177    -  promoter       CMV promoter: human cytomegalovirus (CMV) immediate early promoter
   3178..3557    -  enhancer       CMV enhancer: human cytomegalovirus immediate early enhancer
   3658..3676    -  promoter       T3 promoter: promoter for bacteriophage T3 RNA polymerase
   3721..3737    -  protein_bind   lac operator: The lac repressor binds to the lac operator to inhibit transcription in E. coli. This inhibition can be relieved by adding lactose or isopropyl-β-D-thiogalactopyranoside (IPTG). lac repressor encoded by lacI
   3745..3775    -  promoter       lac promoter: promoter for the E. coli lac operon
   3790..3811    -  protein_bind   CAP binding site: CAP binding activates transcription in the presence of cAMP. E. coli catabolite activator protein
   3824..3916    -  CDS            lacI (fragment): lac repressor; lacI; The lac repressor binds to the lac operator to inhibit transcription in E. coli. This inhibition can be relieved by adding lactose or isopropyl-β-D-thiogalactopyranoside (IPTG).
   4099..4687    -  rep_origin     ori: high-copy-number ColE1/pMB1/pBR322/pUC origin of replication
   4858..5718    -  CDS            AmpR: β-lactamase; bla; confers resistance to ampicillin, carbenicillin, and related antibiotics
   5719..5823    -  promoter       AmpR promoter: bla
   5876..6304    -  rep_origin     f1 ori (sequence partly withheld): f1 bacteriophage origin of replication; arrow indicates direction of (+) strand synthesis
   6309..6464    -  CDS            lacZα (fragment): LacZα fragment of β-galactosidase; lacZ fragment
   6472..6490    +  promoter       T7 promoter: promoter for bacteriophage T7 RNA polymerase
   6511..6646    -  rep_origin     SV40 ori: SV40 origin of replication
   6686..6807    -  polyA_signal   SV40 poly(A) signal: SV40 polyadenylation signal
   6879..7112    -  LTR            3' LTR (ΔU3): self-inactivating 3' long terminal repeat (LTR) from HIV-1
   7114..7182    -  CDS            nef (fragment): NEF_HV1Z2 - Experimental evidence at protein level: Swiss-Prot protein existence level 1. Extracellular Nef protein targets CD4(+) T-lymphocytes for apoptosis by interacting with CXCR4 surface receptors. From Human immunodeficiency virus type 1 group M subtype D (isolate Z2/CDC-Z34) (HIV-1).
   7199..7787    -  misc_feature   WPRE: woodchuck hepatitis virus posttranscriptional regulatory element
   7801..7819    -  misc_feature   MCS (fragment): pUC18/19 multiple cloning site
   7822..8649    -  CDS            NGFR (fragment): TNR16_HUMAN - Also known as TNFRSF16. Experimental evidence at protein level: Swiss-Prot protein existence level 1. Low affinity receptor which can bind to NGF, BDNF, NTF3, and NTF4. Forms a heterodimeric receptor with SORCS2 that binds the precursor forms of NGF, BDNF and NTF3 with high affinity, and has much lower affinity for mature NGF and BDNF (PubMed:24908487). Plays an important role in differentiation and survival of specific neuronal populations during development (By similarity). Can mediate cell survival as well as cell death of neural cells. Plays a role in the inactivation of RHOA
   8764..8788    -  misc_feature   MCS (fragment): pBluescript multiple cloning site
   8791..9301    -  promoter       hPGK promoter: human phosphoglycerate kinase 1 promoter
   9304..9327    +  misc_feature   MCS (fragment): pBluescript multiple cloning site
   9329..9367    +  promoter       minimal CMV promoter: human cytomegalovirus (CMV) immediate early promoter
>Addgene plasmid #85911 | AB.pCCL.sin.cPPT.GFP.miR-589-5p.sensor.PGK.dNGFR.WPRE | addgene full sequence | sequence record 170126 | Addgene NGS Result
ATGGTGAGCAAGGGCGAGGAGCTGTTCACCGGGGTGGTGCCCATCCTGGTCGAGCTGGACGGCGACGTAA
ACGGCCACAAGTTCAGCGTGTCCGGCGAGGGCGAGGGCGATGCCACCTACGGCAAGCTGACCCTGAAGTT
CATCTGCACCACCGGCAAGCTGCCCGTGCCCTGGCCCACCCTCGTGACCACCCTGACCTACGGCGTGCAG
TGCTTCAGCCGCTACCCCGACCACATGAAGCAGCACGACTTCTTCAAGTCCGCCATGCCCGAAGGCTACG
TCCAGGAGCGCACCATCTTCTTCAAGGACGACGGCAACTACAAGACCCGCGCCGAGGTGAAGTTCGAGGG
CGACACCCTGGTGAACCGCATCGAGCTGAAGGGCATCGACTTCAAGGAGGACGGCAACATCCTGGGGCAC
AAGCTGGAGTACAACTACAACAGCCACAACGTCTATATCATGGCCGACAAGCAGAAGAACGGCATCAAGG
TGAACTTCAAGATCCGCCACAACATCGAGGACGGCAGCGTGCAGCTCGCCGACCACTACCAGCAGAACAC
CCCCATCGGCGACGGCCCCGTGCTGCTGCCCGACAACCACTACCTGAGCACCCAGTCCGCCCTGAGCAAA
GACCCCAACGAGAAGCGCGATCACATGGTCCTGCTGGAGTTCGTGACCGCCGCCGGGATCACTCTCGGCA
TGGACGAGCTGTACAAGTAAAGCGGCCGCGTCGAGAGATGGGGGAGGCTAACTGAGCTAGCCGACCTTAA
CTGGGGAGTACCAATCGTCGTAGCCTCAGAGCAGACGTGGTTCTCACTCAGAGCAGACGTGGTTCTCACT
CAGAGCAGACGTGGTTCTCACTCAGAGCAGACGTGGTTCTCACTCAGAGCAGACGTGGTTCTCACTCAGA
GCAGACGTGGTTCTCAACCGGTACTAGCTTAGTCATGCACCGGGCTGCAGGAATTCGATGACAGGCGCAG
CTTCCGAGGGATTTGAGATCCAGACATGATAAGATACATTGATGAGTTTGGACAAACCAAAACTAGAATG
CAGTGAAAAAAATGCCTTATTTGTGAAATTTGTGATGCTATTGCCTTATTTGTAACCATTATAAGCTGCA
ATAAACAAGTTAACAACAACAATTGCATTCATTTTATGTTTCAGGTTCAGGGGGAGGTGTGGGAGGTTTT
TTAAAGCAAGTAAAACCTCTACAAATGTGGTATGGCTGATTATGATCAGATCTCTCGAGGCTAGTCTCGT
GATCGATAAAATTTTGAATTTTTGTAATTTGTTTTTGTAATTCTTTAGTTTGTATGTCTGTTGCTATTAT
GTCTACTATTCTTTCCCCTGCACTGTACCCCCCAATCCCCCCTTTTCTTTTAAAAGTTAACCGATACCGT
CGAGATCCGTTCACTAATCGAATGGATCTGTCTCTGTCTCTCTCTCCACCTTCTTCTTCTATTCCTTCGG
GCCTGTCGGGTCCCCTCGGGGTTGGGAGGTGGGTCTGAAACGATAATGGTGAATATCCCTGCCTAACTCT
ATTCACTATAGAAAGTACAGCAAAAACTATTCTTAAACCTACCAAGCCTCCTACTATCATTATGAATAAT
TTTATATACCACAGCCAATTTGTTATGTTAAACCAATTCCACAAACTTGCCCATTTATCTAATTCCAATA
ATTCTTGTTCATTCTTTTCTTGCTGGTTTTGCGATTCTTCAATTAAGGAGTGTATTAAGCTTGTGTAATT
GTTAATTTCTCTGTCCCACTCCATCCAGGTCGTGTGATTCCAAATCTGTTCCAGAGATTTATTACTCCAA
CTAGCATTCCAAGGCACAGCAGTGGTGCAAATGAGTTTTCCAGAGCAACCCCAAATCCCCAGGAGCTGTT
GATCCTTTAGGTATCTTTCCACAGCCAGGATTCTTGCCTGGAGCTGCTTGATGCCCCAGACTGTGAGTTG
CAACAGATGCTGTTGCGCCTCAATAGCCCTCAGCAAATTGTTCTGCTGCTGCACTATACCAGACAATAAT
TGTCTGGCCTGTACCGTCAGCGTCATTGACGCTGCGCCCATAGTGCTTCCTGCTGCTCCCAAGAACCCAA
GGAACAAAGCTCCTATTCCCACTGCTCTTTTTTCTCTCTGCACCACTCTTCTCTTTGCCTTGGTGGGTGC
TACTCCTAATGGTTCAATTTTTACTACTTTATATTTATATAATTCACTTCTCCAATTGTCCCTCATATCT
CCTCCTCCAGGTCTGAAGATCAGCGGCCGCTTGCTGTGCGGTGGTCTTACTTTTGTTTTGCTCTTCCTCT
ATCTTGTCTAAAGCTTCCTTGGTGTCTTTTATCTCTATCCTTTGATGCACACAATAGAGGGTTGCTACTG
TATTATATAATGATCTAAGTTCTTCTGATCCTGTCTGAAGGGATGGTTGTAGCTGTCCCAGTATTTGTCT
ACAGCCTTCTGATGTTTCTAACAGGCCAGGATTAACTGCGAATCGTTCTAGCTCCCTGCTTGCCCATACT
ATATGTTTTAATTTATATTTTTTCTTTCCCCCTGGCCTTAACCGAATTTTTTCCCATCGCGATCTAATTC
TCCCCCGCTTAATACTGACGCTCTCGCACCCATCTCTCTCCTTCTAGCCTCCGCTAGTCAAAATTTTTGG
CGTACTCACCAGTCGCCGCCCCTCGCCTCTTGCCGTGCGCGCTTCAGCAAGCCGAGTCCTGCGTCGAGAG
AGCTCCTCTGGTTTCCCTTTCGCTTTCAAGTCCCTGTTCGGGCGCCACTGCTAGAGATTTTCCACACTGA
CTAAAAGGGTCTGAGGGATCTCTAGTTACCAGAGTCACACAACAGACGGGCACACACTACTTGAAGCACT
CAAGGCAAGCTTTATTGAGGCTTAAGCAGTGGGTTCCCTAGTTAGCCAGAGAGCTCCCAGGCTCAGATCT
GGTCTAACCAGAGAGACCCCGGTTCACTAAACGAGCTCTGCTTATATAGACCTCCCACCGTACACGCCTA
CCGCCCATTTGCGTCAATGGGGCGGAGTTGTTACGACATTTTGGAAAGTCCCGTTGATTTTGGTGCCAAA
ACAAACTCCCATTGACGTCAATGGGGTGGAGACTTGGAAATCCCCGTGAGTCAAACCGCTATCCACGCCC
ATTGATGTACTGCCAAAACCGCATCACCATGGTAATAGCGATGACTAATACGTAGATGTACTGCCAAGTA
GGAAAGTCCCATAAGGTCATGTACTGGGCATAATGCCAGGCGGGCCATTTACCGTCATTGACGTCAATAG
GGGGCGTACTTGGCATATGATACACTTGATGTACTGCCAAGTGGGCAGTTTACCGTAAATACTCCACCCA
TTGACGTCAATGGAAAGTCCCTATTGGCGTTACTATGGGAACATACGTCATTATTGACGTCAATGGGCGG
GGGTCGTTGGGCGGTCAGCCAGGCGGGCCATTTACCGTAAGTTATGTAACGCGGAACTCCATATATGGGC
TATGAACTAATGACCCCGTAATTGATTACTATTAATAACTAGTCAATAATCAATGTCAACATGGCGGTAA
TGTTGGACATGAGCCAATATAAATGTACATATTATGATATGGATACAACGTATGCAATGGCCAAGCTTGC
AGCTCCAGCTTTTGTTCCCTTTAGTGAGGGTTAATTGCGCGCTTGGCGTAATCATGGTCATAGCTGTTTC
CTGTGTGAAATTGTTATCCGCTCACAATTCCACACAACATACGAGCCGGAAGCATAAAGTGTAAAGCCTG
GGGTGCCTAATGAGTGAGCTAACTCACATTAATTGCGTTGCGCTCACTGCCCGCTTTCCAGTCGGGAAAC
CTGTCGTGCCAGCTGCATTAATGAATCGGCCAACGCGCGGGGAGAGGCGGTTTGCGTATTGGGCGCTCTT
CCGCTTCCTCGCTCACTGACTCGCTGCGCTCGGTCGTTCGGCTGCGGCGAGCGGTATCAGCTCACTCAAA
GGCGGTAATACGGTTATCCACAGAATCAGGGGATAACGCAGGAAAGAACATGTGAGCAAAAGGCCAGCAA
AAGGCCAGGAACCGTAAAAAGGCCGCGTTGCTGGCGTTTTTCCATAGGCTCCGCCCCCCTGACGAGCATC
ACAAAAATCGACGCTCAAGTCAGAGGTGGCGAAACCCGACAGGACTATAAAGATACCAGGCGTTTCCCCC
TGGAAGCTCCCTCGTGCGCTCTCCTGTTCCGACCCTGCCGCTTACCGGATACCTGTCCGCCTTTCTCCCT
TCGGGAAGCGTGGCGCTTTCTCATAGCTCACGCTGTAGGTATCTCAGTTCGGTGTAGGTCGTTCGCTCCA
AGCTGGGCTGTGTGCACGAACCCCCCGTTCAGCCCGACCGCTGCGCCTTATCCGGTAACTATCGTCTTGA
GTCCAACCCGGTAAGACACGACTTATCGCCACTGGCAGCAGCCACTGGTAACAGGATTAGCAGAGCGAGG
TATGTAGGCGGTGCTACAGAGTTCTTGAAGTGGTGGCCTAACTACGGCTACACTAGAAGAACAGTATTTG
GTATCTGCGCTCTGCTGAAGCCAGTTACCTTCGGAAAAAGAGTTGGTAGCTCTTGATCCGGCAAACAAAC
CACCGCTGGTAGCGGTGGTTTTTTTGTTTGCAAGCAGCAGATTACGCGCAGAAAAAAAGGATCTCAAGAA
GATCCTTTGATCTTTTCTACGGGGTCTGACGCTCAGTGGAACGAAAACTCACGTTAAGGGATTTTGGTCA
TGAGATTATCAAAAAGGATCTTCACCTAGATCCTTTTAAATTAAAAATGAAGTTTTAAATCAATCTAAAG
TATATATGAGTAAACTTGGTCTGACAGTTACCAATGCTTAATCAGTGAGGCACCTATCTCAGCGATCTGT
CTATTTCGTTCATCCATAGTTGCCTGACTCCCCGTCGTGTAGATAACTACGATACGGGAGGGCTTACCAT
CTGGCCCCAGTGCTGCAATGATACCGCGAGACCCACGCTCACCGGCTCCAGATTTATCAGCAATAAACCA
GCCAGCCGGAAGGGCCGAGCGCAGAAGTGGTCCTGCAACTTTATCCGCCTCCATCCAGTCTATTAATTGT
TGCCGGGAAGCTAGAGTAAGTAGTTCGCCAGTTAATAGTTTGCGCAACGTTGTTGCCATTGCTACAGGCA
TCGTGGTGTCACGCTCGTCGTTTGGTATGGCTTCATTCAGCTCCGGTTCCCAACGATCAAGGCGAGTTAC
ATGATCCCCCATGTTGTGCAAAAAAGCGGTTAGCTCCTTCGGTCCTCCGATCGTTGTCAGAAGTAAGTTG
GCCGCAGTGTTATCACTCATGGTTATGGCAGCACTGCATAATTCTCTTACTGTCATGCCATCCGTAAGAT
GCTTTTCTGTGACTGGTGAGTACTCAACCAAGTCATTCTGAGAATAGTGTATGCGGCGACCGAGTTGCTC
TTGCCCGGCGTCAATACGGGATAATACCGCGCCACATAGCAGAACTTTAAAAGTGCTCATCATTGGAAAA
CGTTCTTCGGGGCGAAAACTCTCAAGGATCTTACCGCTGTTGAGATCCAGTTCGATGTAACCCACTCGTG
CACCCAACTGATCTTCAGCATCTTTTACTTTCACCAGCGTTTCTGGGTGAGCAAAAACAGGAAGGCAAAA
TGCCGCAAAAAAGGGAATAAGGGCGACACGGAAATGTTGAATACTCATACTCTTCCTTTTTCAATATTAT
TGAAGCATTTATCAGGGTTATTGTCTCATGAGCGGATACATATTTGAATGTATTTAGAAAAATAAACAAA
TAGGGGTTCCGCGCACATTTCCCCGAAAAGTGCCACCTAAATTGTAAGCGTTAATATTTTGTTAAAATTC
GCGTTAAATTTTTGTTAAATCAGCTCATTTTTTAACCAATAGGCCGAAATCGGCAAAATCCCTTATAAAT
CAAAAGAATAGACCGAGATAGGGT
[37 nt withheld, positions 5975-6011]
AAAGAACGTGGACTCCAACGTCAAAGG
[49 nt withheld, positions 6039-6087]
T
[91 nt withheld, positions 6089-6179]
G
[124 nt withheld, positions 6181-6304]
CCCATTCGCCATTCAGGCTGCGCAACTGTTGGGAAGGGCGATCGGTGCGGGCCTCTTCGCTATTACGCCA
GCTGGCGAAAGGGGGATGTGCTGCAAGGCGATTAAGTTGGGTAACGCCAGGGTTTTCCCAGTCACGACGT
TGTAAAACGACGGCCAGTGAGCGCGCGTAATACGACTCACTATAGGGCGAATTGGGTACGTCCCTAGGCC
TCCAAAAAAGCCTCCTCACTACTTCTGGAATAGCTCAGAGGCCGAGGCGGCCTCGGCCTCTGCATAAATA
AAAAAAATTAGTCAGCCATGGGGCGGAGAATGGGCGGAACTGGGCGGAGTTAGGGGCGGGATGGGCGGAG
TTAGGGGCGGGATAGCTAGAGCCAGACATGATAAGATACATTGATGAGTTTGGACAAACCACAACTAGAA
TGCAGTGAAAAAAATGCTTTATTTGTGAAATTTGTGATGCTATTGCTTTATTTGTAACCATTATAAGCTG
CAATAAACAAGTTCCTCTCACTCTCTGATATTCATTTCTTTGCAAGTTATAAATACTGAATAATAAGATG
ACATGAACTACTACTGCTAGAGATTTTCCACACTGACTAAAAGGGTCTGAGGGATCTCTAGTTACCAGAG
TCACACAACAGACGGGCACACACTACTTGAAGCACTCAAGGCAAGCTTTATTGAGGCTTAAGCAGTGGGT
TCCCTAGTTAGCCAGAGAGCTCCCAGGCTCAGATCTGGTCTAACCAGAGAGACCCAGTACAAGCAAAAAG
CAGATCTTGTCTTCGTTGGGAGTGAATTAGCCCTTCCAGTCCCCCCTTTTCTTTTAAAAAGTGGCTAAGA
TCTACAGCTGCCTTGTAAGTCATTGGTCTTAAAGGTACCGAGCTCGAATTCCAGGCGGGGAGGCGGCCCA
AAGGGAGATCCGACTCGTCTGAGGGCGAAGGCGAAGACGCGGAAGAGGCCGCAGAGCCGGCAGCAGGCCG
CGGGAAGGAAGGTCCGCTGGATTGAGGGCCGAAGGGACGTAGCAGAAGGACGTCCCGCGCAGAATCCAGG
TGGCAACACAGGCGAGCAGCCATGGAAAGGACGTCAGCTTCCCCGACAACACCACGGAATTGTCAGTGCC
CAACAGCCGAGCCCCTGTCCAGCAGCGGGCAAGGCAGGCGGCGATGAGTTCCGCCGTGGCAATAGGGAGG
GGGAAAGCGAAAGTCCCGGAAAGGAGCTGACAGGTGGTGGCAATGCCCCAACCAGTGGGGGTTGCGTCAG
CAAACACAGTGCACACCACGCCACGTTGCCTGACAACGGGCCACAACTCCTCATAAAGAGACAGCAACCA
GGATTTATACAAGGAGGAGAAAATGAAAGCCATACGGGAAGCAATAGCATGATACAAAGGCATTAAAGCA
GCGTATCCACATAGCGTAAAAGGAGCAACATAGTTAAGAATACCAGTCAATCTTTCACAAATTTTGTAAT
CCAGAGGTTGATTGTCGACTCTAGACTCGACTCTAGAGGATCCCCCTGTTCCACCTCTTGAAGGCTATGT
AGGCCACAAGGCCCACAACCACAGCAGCCAGGATGGAGCAATAGACAGGGATGAGGTTGTCGGTGGTGCC
TCGGGTCACCACGGGCTGGGAGCTGCCCATCACTGTGGTCACCACACCTGCCACCGTGCTGGCTATGAGG
TCTTGTTCTGGAGGTGCCTCAGGCTCCTGGGTGCTGGGGGCTGTGCTGTCCGAGCCCTCTGGGGGTGTGG
ACCGTGTAATCCAACGGCCAGGGATCTCCTCGCACTCGGCGTCGGCCCAGCGTGTGCACTCGCGGAGCTG
GCGCTCGGTGTCCTCGCACACGGTGCAGGGCAGGCACGGGTCCACGTGGTTGGCCTCGTCGGAATACGTG
CCGTCGGGGCACTCCTCGCACACGGTGTTCTGCTTGTCCTGGCAGGAGAACACGAGGCCCGAGCCCGCCT
CGCACACGCGGCACGCCTCGCAGCGCCCAGTCGTCTCATCCTGGTAGTAGCCGTAGGCGCAGCGGCACAC
GGCGTCGTCGGCCTCCACGCACGGCGCCGACATGCTCTGGAGCCCCACGCACTCGGTGCACGGCTTGCAC
GGCTCGGTCGCGCTCACCACGTCGGAGAACGTCACGCTGTCCAGGCAGGGCTCACACACGGTCTGGTTGG
CTCCACAAGGCTGGGCCACACCCTCGCCCAGGTTGCAGGCTTTGCAGCACTCACCGCTGTGTGTGTACAG
GCCTGTGGGGCATGCCTCCTTGGCACCTCCAAGGGACACCCCCAGAAGCAGCAACAGCAGCAGGCGCGGC
CCGTCCATGGCGCGGCCGGTGGCACCTGCCCCCATCGCCCGCCTCCCGCGGCAGCGCTCGACTTCCAGCT
CGGTCCGCTTTGCGGACTGATGGGGCTGCGCTGCGCTGCGCTCCAGCGCCCCCCCTGCCCGCCGGAGCTG
GCCGCGGCCCGAATTCCTGCAGCCCGGGGGATCCCCCTGGGGAGAGAGGTCGGTGATTCGGTCAACGAGG
GAGCCGACTGCCGACGTGCGCTCCGGAGGCTTGCAGAATGCGGAACACCGCGCGGGCAGGAACAGGGCCC
ACACTACCGCCCCACACCCCGCCTCCCGCACCGCCCCTTCCCGGCCGCTGCTCTCGGCGCGCCCTGCTGA
GCAGCCGCTATTGGCCACAGCCCATCGCGGTCGGCGCGCTGCCATTGCTCCCTGGCGCTGTCCGTCTGCG
AGGGTACTAGTGAGACGTGCGGCTTCCGTTTGTCACGTCCGGCACGCCGCGAACCGCAAGGAACCTTCCC
GACTTAGGGGCGGAGCAGGAAGCGTCGCCGGGGGGCCCACAAGGGTAGCGGCGAAGATCCGGGTGACGCT
GCGAACGGACGTGAAGAATGTGCGAGACCCAGGGTCGGCGCCGCTGCGTTTCCCGGAACCACGCCCAGAG
CAGCCGCGTCCCTGCGCAAACCCAGGGCTGCCTTGGAAAAGGCGCAACCCCAACCCCGTGGAATTCGATA
TCAAGCTTCTCGAGGGTAGGCGTGTACGGTGGGAGGCCTATATAAGCAGAGCTCGTTTAGTGAACCGTCA
GATCGCCTGGAGACGCCATCCACGCTGTTTTGACCTCCATAGAAGACACCGGGACCGATCCAGCCTCCGC
GGAATTCACC
