>Addgene plasmid #85911 | AB.pCCL.sin.cPPT.GFP.miR-589-5p.sensor.PGK.dNGFR.WPRE | depositor partial sequence | sequence record 167405 | AB.pCCL.sin.cPPT.GFP.miR-589-5p.sensor.PGK.dNGFR.WPRE sequence 748 bps
CGATCACGAGACTAGCCTCGAGAGATCTGATCATAATCAGCCATACCACATTTGTAGAGGTTTTACTTGC
TTTAAAAAACCTCCCACACCTCCCCCTGAACCTGAAACATAAAATGAATGCAATTGTTGTTGTTAACTTG
TTTATTGCAGCTTATAATGGTTACAAATAAGGCAATAGCATCACAAATTTCACAAATAAGGCATTTTTTT
CACTGCATTCTAGTTTTGGTTTGTCCAAACTCATCAATGTATCTTATCATGTCTGGATCTCAAATCCCTC
GGAAGCTGCGCCTGTCATCGAATTCCTGCAGCCCGGTGCATGACTAAGCTAGTACCGGTTGAGAACCACG
TCTGCTCTGAGTGAGAACCACGTCTGCTCTGAGTGAGAACCACGTCTGCTCTGAGTGAGAACCACGTCTG
CTCTGAGTGAGAACCACGTCTGCTCTGAGTGAGAACCACGTCTGCTCTGAGGCTACGACGATTGGTACTC
CCCAGTTAAGGTCGGCTAGCTCAGTTAGCCTCCCCCATCTCTCGACGCGGCCGCTTTACTTGTACAGCTC
GTCCATGCCGAGAGTGATCCCGGCGGCGGTCACGAACTCCAGCAGGACCATGTGATCGCGCTTCTCGTTG
GGGTCTTTGCTCAGGGCGGACTGGGTGCTCAGGTAGTGGTTGTCGGGCAGCAGCACGGGGCCGTCGCCGA
TGGGGGTGTTCTGCTGGTAGTGGTCGGCGAGCTGCACGCTGCCGTCCT
